Addgene plasmid #83458: pcDNA4/TO h-PKD1 FLS (4127-4303) S4144D-Myc/His
Purpose: Human PC1-CTp30 expression cassette lacking a Calmodulin binding domain (delta C1) and with a point mutant that disrupts the second binding domain (629)
Depositing lab: Thomas Weimbs. Depositing organization: University of California, Santa Barbara. Publication: Regulation of Polycystin-1 Function by Calmodulin Binding. Doerr N, Wang Y, Kipp KR, Liu G, Benza JJ, Pletnev V, Pavlov TS, Staruschenko A, Mohieldin AM, Takahashi M, Nauli SM, Weimbs T. PLoS One. 2016 Aug 25;11(8):e0161525. doi: 10.1371/journal.pone.0161525. eCollection 2016. PONE-D-16-13986 PubMed 27560828.
Backbone
  Vector backbone: pcDNA4/TO/2xMyc/His
  Vector type: Mammalian Expression
Growth in bacteria
  Bacterial resistance: Ampicillin, 100 μg/mL
  Growth temperature: 37°C
  Growth strain: DH5alpha
  Copy number: High Copy
Gene/Insert
  Gene/Insert name: Polycystin-1
  Species: H. sapiens (human)
  Mutation: Amino-acids 4127-4303, S4144D
  Entrez Gene: PKD1 (a.k.a. PBP, PC1, Pc-1, TRPP1)
  Tag / fusion protein: Myc (C terminal on insert); 6xHis (C terminal on insert)
Terms and licenses: Academic/Nonprofit Terms; Industry Terms: Not Available to Industry
How to cite: pcDNA4/TO h-PKD1 FLS (4127-4303) S4144D-Myc/His was a gift from Thomas Weimbs (Addgene plasmid # 83458 ; http://n2t.net/addgene:83458 ; RRID:Addgene_83458)
