[The description below was written by a language model from this plasmid's Addgene catalogue record and pLannotate feature annotations shown in this document.]
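Description:
pcDNA4/TO h-PKD1 FLS (4127-4303) S4144D-Myc/His is a 5,661 bp mammalian expression plasmid built on the pcDNA4/TO/2xMyc/His backbone. It is propagated in E. coli through a high-copy ColE1/pUC-type origin with ampicillin selection (AmpR under its own bla promoter), and it also carries an f1 origin for single-stranded DNA production. A second marker cassette places the Sh ble gene (BleoR, Zeocin/bleomycin resistance) behind both the SV40 early promoter and the bacterial EM7 promoter, followed by an SV40 poly(A) signal, which allows selection of stably transfected mammalian cells.

The payload is a fragment of human PKD1 encoding the cytoplasmic C-terminal tail of polycystin-1, residues 4127 to 4303, carrying the S4144D substitution. The catalogue entry describes it as a PC1-CTp30 cassette that lacks one calmodulin-binding domain (delta C1) and bears a point mutation disrupting the second binding site. Myc and 6xHis tags are fused to the C terminus for detection and purification. The annotation tool did not call these tags, though there is unannotated space between the PKD1 fragment and the bGH poly(A) signal where they would lie. Expression is driven by the CMV enhancer and promoter. The short "PLtetO-1" and "TRE3GV" fragments annotated just downstream most likely represent the tet operator sites characteristic of the /TO design. These make transcription repressible by the Tet repressor and inducible with tetracycline in cells that express the repressor, and constitutive in cells that do not. The construct is suited to studying how loss of calmodulin binding affects the function of the polycystin-1 C-terminal tail.
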