Features (pLannotate 1.2.2; 23 found; start..end, strand, type, name):
     36..80      -  misc_feature   bom (fragment): basis of mobility region from pBR322
    235..614     +  enhancer       CMV enhancer: human cytomegalovirus immediate early enhancer
    687..704     -  promoter       CMV promoter (fragment): human cytomegalovirus (CMV) immediate early promoter
    767..818     +  promoter       CMVd2 promoter: truncated human cytomegalovirus (CMV) immediate early promoter that yields moderately reduced expression relative to the full-length promoter
    820..839     +  promoter       PLtetO-1 promoter (fragment): modified phage lambda PL promoter with tet operator sites (Lutz and Bujard, 1997)
    841..860     +  promoter       PLtetO-1 promoter (fragment): modified phage lambda PL promoter with tet operator sites (Lutz and Bujard, 1997)
    868..901     +  promoter       TRE3GV promoter (fragment): 3rd-generation Tet-responsive promoter that can be activated by binding of Tet-On® 3G, optimized for retroviral and lentiviral vectors
   1028..1558    +  CDS            PKD1 (fragment): PKD1_HUMAN - Experimental evidence at protein level: Swiss-Prot protein existence level 1. Component of a heteromeric calcium-permeable ion channel formed by PKD1 and PKD2 that is activated by interaction between PKD1 and a Wnt family member, such as WNT3A and WNT9B (PubMed:27214281). Both PKD1 and PKD2 are required for channel activity (PubMed:27214281). Involved in renal tubulogenesis (PubMed:12482949). Involved in fluid- flow mechanosensation by the primary cilium in renal epithelium (By similarity). Acts as a regulator of cilium length, together with PKD2 (By similarity). The dynamic contr
   1674..1898    +  polyA_signal   bGH poly(A) signal: bovine growth hormone polyadenylation signal
   1902..1923    +  promoter       SV40 promoter (fragment): SV40 enhancer and early promoter
   1944..2372    +  rep_origin     f1 ori (sequence partly withheld): f1 bacteriophage origin of replication; arrow indicates direction of (+) strand synthesis
   2386..2716    +  promoter       SV40 promoter: SV40 enhancer and early promoter
   2764..2811    +  promoter       EM7 promoter: synthetic bacterial promoter&nbsp
   2830..3204    +  CDS            BleoR: antibiotic-binding protein; Sh ble from Streptoalloteichus hindustanus; confers resistance to bleomycin, phleomycin, and Zeocin™
   3214..3339    +  CDS            ble (fragment): BLE_KLEPN - Experimental evidence at protein level: Swiss-Prot protein existence level 1. Binding protein with a strong affinity to the bleomycin family of antibiotics. Binds to CL990; an antimitotic-antibiotic compound. From Klebsiella pneumoniae.
   3334..3455    +  polyA_signal   SV40 poly(A) signal: SV40 polyadenylation signal
   3528..3544    -  protein_bind   lac operator: The lac repressor binds to the lac operator to inhibit transcription in E. coli. This inhibition can be relieved by adding lactose or isopropyl-β-D-thiogalactopyranoside (IPTG). lac repressor encoded by lacI
   3552..3582    -  promoter       lac promoter: promoter for the E. coli lac operon
   3597..3618    -  protein_bind   CAP binding site: CAP binding activates transcription in the presence of cAMP. E. coli catabolite activator protein
   3631..3723    -  CDS            lacI (fragment): lac repressor; lacI; The lac repressor binds to the lac operator to inhibit transcription in E. coli. This inhibition can be relieved by adding lactose or isopropyl-β-D-thiogalactopyranoside (IPTG).
   3906..4494    -  rep_origin     ori: high-copy-number ColE1/pMB1/pBR322/pUC origin of replication
   4665..5525    -  CDS            AmpR: β-lactamase; bla; confers resistance to ampicillin, carbenicillin, and related antibiotics
   5526..5630    -  promoter       AmpR promoter: bla
>Addgene plasmid #83458 | pcDNA4/TO h-PKD1 FLS (4127-4303) S4144D-Myc/His | depositor full sequence | sequence record 159102 | pcDNA4/TO h-PKD1 FLS (4127-4303) S4144D-Myc/His sequence 5661 bps
GACGGATCGGGAGATCTCCCGATCCCCTATGGTCGACTCTCAGTACAATCTGCTCTGATGCCGCATAGTT
AAGCCAGTATCTGCTCCCTGCTTGTGTGTTGGAGGTCGCTGAGTAGTGCGCGAGCAAAATTTAAGCTACA
ACAAGGCAAGGCTTGACCGACAATTGCATGAAGAATCTGCTTAGGGTTAGGCGTTTTGCGCTGCTTCGCG
ATGTACGGGCCAGATATACGCGTTGACATTGATTATTGACTAGTTATTAATAGTAATCAATTACGGGGTC
ATTAGTTCATAGCCCATATATGGAGTTCCGCGTTACATAACTTACGGTAAATGGCCCGCCTGGCTGACCG
CCCAACGACCCCCGCCCATTGACGTCAATAATGACGTATGTTCCCATAGTAACGCCAATAGGGACTTTCC
ATTGACGTCAATGGGTGGAGTATTTACGGTAAACTGCCCACTTGGCAGTACATCAAGTGTATCATATGCC
AAGTACGCCCCCTATTGACGTCAATGACGGTAAATGGCCCGCCTGGCATTATGCCCAGTACATGACCTTA
TGGGACTTTCCTACTTGGCAGTACATCTACGTATTAGTCATCGCTATTACCATGGTGATGCGGTTTTGGC
AGTACATCAATGGGCGTGGATAGCGGTTTGACTCACGGGGATTTCCAAGTCTCCACCCCATTGACGTCAA
TGGGAGTTTGTTTTGGAACCAAAATCAACGGGACTTTCCAAAATGTCGTAACAACTCCGCCCCATTGACG
CAAATGGGCGGTAGGCGTGTACGGTGGGAGGTCTATATAAGCAGAGCTCTCCCTATCAGTGATAGAGATC
TCCCTATCAGTGATAGAGATCGTCGACGAGCTCGTTTAGTGAACCGTCAGATCGCCTGGAGACGCCATCC
ACGCTGTTTTGACCTCCATAGAAGACACCGGGACCGATCCAGCCTCCGGACTCTAGCGTTTAAACTTAAG
CTTGGTACCGAGCTCGGATCCACTAGTCCAGTGTGGTGGAATTCATGTACGAGATGGTGGAGTTGTTCCT
GCGCAGGCTGCGCCTCTGGATGGGCCTCGACAAGGTCAAGGAGTTCCGCCACAAAGTCCGCTTTGAAGGG
ATGGAGCCGCTGCCCTCTCGCTCCTCCAGGGGCTCCAAGGTATCCCCGGATGTGCCCCCACCCAGCGCTG
GCTCCGATGCCTCGCACCCCTCCACCTCCTCCAGCCAGCTGGATGGGCTGAGCGTGAGCCTGGGCCGGCT
GGGGACAAGGTGTGAGCCCGAGCCCTCCCGCCTCCAAGCCGTGTTCGAGGCCCTGCTCACCCAGTTTGAC
CGACTCAACCAGGCCACAGAGGACGTCTACCAGCTGGAGCAGCAGCTGCACAGCCTGCAAGGCCGCAGGA
GCAGCCGGGCGCCCGCCGGATCTTCCCGTGGCCCATCCCCGGGCCTGCGGCCAGCACTGCCCAGCCGCCT
TGCCCGGGCCAGTCGGGGTGTGGACCTGGCCACTGGCCCCAGCAGGACACCCCTTCGGGCCAAGAACAAG
GTCCACCCCAGCAGCACTGCGGCCGCTCGAGGTCACCCATTCGAACAAAAACTCATCTCAGAAGAGGATC
TGAATATGCATACCGGTCATCATCACCATCACCATTGAGTTTAAACCCGCTGATCAGCCTCGACTGTGCC
TTCTAGTTGCCAGCCATCTGTTGTTTGCCCCTCCCCCGTGCCTTCCTTGACCCTGGAAGGTGCCACTCCC
ACTGTCCTTTCCTAATAAAATGAGGAAATTGCATCGCATTGTCTGAGTAGGTGTCATTCTATTCTGGGGG
GTGGGGTGGGGCAGGACAGCAAGGGGGAGGATTGGGAAGACAATAGCAGGCATGCTGGGGATGCGGTGGG
CTCTATGGCTTCTGAGGCGGAAAGAACCAGCTGGGGCTCTAGGGGGTATCCCC
[124 nt withheld, positions 1944-2067]
C
[32 nt withheld, positions 2069-2100]
CA
[57 nt withheld, positions 2103-2159]
A
[49 nt withheld, positions 2161-2209]
CCTTTGACGTTGGAGTCCACGTTCTTT
[37 nt withheld, positions 2237-2273]
ACCCTATCTCGGTCTATTCTTTTGATTTATAAGGGATTTTGGGGATTTCGGCCTATTGGTTAAAAAATGA
GCTGATTTAACAAAAATTTAACGCGAATTAATTCTGTGGAATGTGTGTCAGTTAGGGTGTGGAAAGTCCC
CAGGCTCCCCAGGCAGGCAGAAGTATGCAAAGCATGCATCTCAATTAGTCAGCAACCAGGTGTGGAAAGT
CCCCAGGCTCCCCAGCAGGCAGAAGTATGCAAAGCATGCATCTCAATTAGTCAGCAACCATAGTCCCGCC
CCTAACTCCGCCCATCCCGCCCCTAACTCCGCCCAGTTCCGCCCATTCTCCGCCCCATGGCTGACTAATT
TTTTTTATTTATGCAGAGGCCGAGGCCGCCTCTGCCTCTGAGCTATTCCAGAAGTAGTGAGGAGGCTTTT
TTGGAGGCCTAGGCTTTTGCAAAAAGCTCCCGGGAGCTTGTATATCCATTTTCGGATCTGATCAGCACGT
GTTGACAATTAATCATCGGCATAGTATATCGGCATAGTATAATACGACAAGGTGAGGAACTAAACCATGG
CCAAGTTGACCAGTGCCGTTCCGGTGCTCACCGCGCGCGACGTCGCCGGAGCGGTCGAGTTCTGGACCGA
CCGGCTCGGGTTCTCCCGGGACTTCGTGGAGGACGACTTCGCCGGTGTGGTCCGGGACGACGTGACCCTG
TTCATCAGCGCGGTCCAGGACCAGGTGGTGCCGGACAACACCCTGGCCTGGGTGTGGGTGCGCGGCCTGG
ACGAGCTGTACGCCGAGTGGTCGGAGGTCGTGTCCACGAACTTCCGGGACGCCTCCGGGCCGGCCATGAC
CGAGATCGGCGAGCAGCCGTGGGGGCGGGAGTTCGCCCTGCGCGACCCGGCCGGCAACTGCGTGCACTTC
GTGGCCGAGGAGCAGGACTGACACGTGCTACGAGATTTCGATTCCACCGCCGCCTTCTATGAAAGGTTGG
GCTTCGGAATCGTTTTCCGGGACGCCGGCTGGATGATCCTCCAGCGCGGGGATCTCATGCTGGAGTTCTT
CGCCCACCCCAACTTGTTTATTGCAGCTTATAATGGTTACAAATAAAGCAATAGCATCACAAATTTCACA
AATAAAGCATTTTTTTCACTGCATTCTAGTTGTGGTTTGTCCAAACTCATCAATGTATCTTATCATGTCT
GTATACCGTCGACCTCTAGCTAGAGCTTGGCGTAATCATGGTCATAGCTGTTTCCTGTGTGAAATTGTTA
TCCGCTCACAATTCCACACAACATACGAGCCGGAAGCATAAAGTGTAAAGCCTGGGGTGCCTAATGAGTG
AGCTAACTCACATTAATTGCGTTGCGCTCACTGCCCGCTTTCCAGTCGGGAAACCTGTCGTGCCAGCTGC
ATTAATGAATCGGCCAACGCGCGGGGAGAGGCGGTTTGCGTATTGGGCGCTCTTCCGCTTCCTCGCTCAC
TGACTCGCTGCGCTCGGTCGTTCGGCTGCGGCGAGCGGTATCAGCTCACTCAAAGGCGGTAATACGGTTA
TCCACAGAATCAGGGGATAACGCAGGAAAGAACATGTGAGCAAAAGGCCAGCAAAAGGCCAGGAACCGTA
AAAAGGCCGCGTTGCTGGCGTTTTTCCATAGGCTCCGCCCCCCTGACGAGCATCACAAAAATCGACGCTC
AAGTCAGAGGTGGCGAAACCCGACAGGACTATAAAGATACCAGGCGTTTCCCCCTGGAAGCTCCCTCGTG
CGCTCTCCTGTTCCGACCCTGCCGCTTACCGGATACCTGTCCGCCTTTCTCCCTTCGGGAAGCGTGGCGC
TTTCTCAATGCTCACGCTGTAGGTATCTCAGTTCGGTGTAGGTCGTTCGCTCCAAGCTGGGCTGTGTGCA
CGAACCCCCCGTTCAGCCCGACCGCTGCGCCTTATCCGGTAACTATCGTCTTGAGTCCAACCCGGTAAGA
CACGACTTATCGCCACTGGCAGCAGCCACTGGTAACAGGATTAGCAGAGCGAGGTATGTAGGCGGTGCTA
CAGAGTTCTTGAAGTGGTGGCCTAACTACGGCTACACTAGAAGGACAGTATTTGGTATCTGCGCTCTGCT
GAAGCCAGTTACCTTCGGAAAAAGAGTTGGTAGCTCTTGATCCGGCAAACAAACCACCGCTGGTAGCGGT
GGTTTTTTTGTTTGCAAGCAGCAGATTACGCGCAGAAAAAAAGGATCTCAAGAAGATCCTTTGATCTTTT
CTACGGGGTCTGACGCTCAGTGGAACGAAAACTCACGTTAAGGGATTTTGGTCATGAGATTATCAAAAAG
GATCTTCACCTAGATCCTTTTAAATTAAAAATGAAGTTTTAAATCAATCTAAAGTATATATGAGTAAACT
TGGTCTGACAGTTACCAATGCTTAATCAGTGAGGCACCTATCTCAGCGATCTGTCTATTTCGTTCATCCA
TAGTTGCCTGACTCCCCGTCGTGTAGATAACTACGATACGGGAGGGCTTACCATCTGGCCCCAGTGCTGC
AATGATACCGCGAGACCCACGCTCACCGGCTCCAGATTTATCAGCAATAAACCAGCCAGCCGGAAGGGCC
GAGCGCAGAAGTGGTCCTGCAACTTTATCCGCCTCCATCCAGTCTATTAATTGTTGCCGGGAAGCTAGAG
TAAGTAGTTCGCCAGTTAATAGTTTGCGCAACGTTGTTGCCATTGCTACAGGCATCGTGGTGTCACGCTC
GTCGTTTGGTATGGCTTCATTCAGCTCCGGTTCCCAACGATCAAGGCGAGTTACATGATCCCCCATGTTG
TGCAAAAAAGCGGTTAGCTCCTTCGGTCCTCCGATCGTTGTCAGAAGTAAGTTGGCCGCAGTGTTATCAC
TCATGGTTATGGCAGCACTGCATAATTCTCTTACTGTCATGCCATCCGTAAGATGCTTTTCTGTGACTGG
TGAGTACTCAACCAAGTCATTCTGAGAATAGTGTATGCGGCGACCGAGTTGCTCTTGCCCGGCGTCAATA
CGGGATAATACCGCGCCACATAGCAGAACTTTAAAAGTGCTCATCATTGGAAAACGTTCTTCGGGGCGAA
AACTCTCAAGGATCTTACCGCTGTTGAGATCCAGTTCGATGTAACCCACTCGTGCACCCAACTGATCTTC
AGCATCTTTTACTTTCACCAGCGTTTCTGGGTGAGCAAAAACAGGAAGGCAAAATGCCGCAAAAAAGGGA
ATAAGGGCGACACGGAAATGTTGAATACTCATACTCTTCCTTTTTCAATATTATTGAAGCATTTATCAGG
GTTATTGTCTCATGAGCGGATACATATTTGAATGTATTTAGAAAAATAAACAAATAGGGGTTCCGCGCAC
ATTTCCCCGAAAAGTGCCACCTGACGTC
