>Addgene plasmid #83458 | pcDNA4/TO h-PKD1 FLS (4127-4303) S4144D-Myc/His | addgene partial sequence | sequence record 164720 | CMV-F 5'-CGCAAATGGGCGGTAGGCGTG-3'
CCCTATCAGTGATAGAGATCTCCCTATCAGTGATAGAGATCGTCGACGAGCTCGTTTAGTGAACCGTCAG
ATCGCCTGGAGACGCCATCCACGCTGTTTTGACCTCCATAGAAGACACCGGGACCGATCCAGCCTCCGGA
CTCTAGCGTTTAAACTTAAGCTTGGTACCGAGCTCGGATCCACTAGTCCAGTGTGGTGGAATTCATGTAC
GAGATGGTGGAGTTGTTCCTGCGCAGGCTGCGCCTCTGGATGGGCCTCGACAAGGTCAAGGAGTTCCGCC
ACAAAGTCCGCTTTGAAGGGATGGAGCCGCTGCCCTCTCGCTCCTCCAGGGGCTCCAAGGTATCCCCGGA
TGTGCCCCCACCCAGCGCTGGCTCCGATGCCTCGCACCCCTCCACCTCCTCCAGCCAGCTGGATGGGCTG
AGCGTGAGCCTGGGCCGGCTGGGGACAAGGTGTGAGCCCGAGCCCTCCCGCCTCCAAGCCGTGTTCGAGG
CCCTGCTCACCCAGTTTGACCGACTCAACCAGGCCACAGAGGACGTCTACCAGCTGGAGCAGCAGCTGCA
CAGCCTGCAAGGCCGCAGGAGCAGCCGGGCGCCCGCCGGATCTTCCCGTGGCCCATCCCCGGGCCTGCGG
CCAGCACTGCCCAGCCGCCTTGCCCGGGCCAGTCGGGGTGTGGACCTGGCCACTGGCCCCAGCAGGACAC
CCCTTCGGGCCAAGAACAAGGTCCACCCCAGCAGCACTGCGGCCGCTCGAGGTCACCCATTCGAACAAAA
ACTCATCTCAGAAGAGGATCTGAATATGCATACCGGTCATCATCACCATCACCATTGAGTTTAAACCCGC
TGATCAGCCTCGACTGTGCCTTCTAGTTGCCAGCCATCTGTTGTTTGCCCCTCCCC
