>Addgene plasmid #83458 | pcDNA4/TO h-PKD1 FLS (4127-4303) S4144D-Myc/His | addgene partial sequence | sequence record 164721 | BGH-rev 5'-TAGAAGGCACAGTCGAGG-3'
TGGTGATGGTGATGATGACCGGTATGCATATTCAGATCCTCTTCTGAGATGAGTTTTTGTTCGAATGGGT
GACCTCGAGCGGCCGCAGTGCTGCTGGGGTGGACCTTGTTCTTGGCCCGAAGGGGTGTCCTGCTGGGGCC
AGTGGCCAGGTCCACACCCCGACTGGCCCGGGCAAGGCGGCTGGGCAGTGCTGGCCGCAGGCCCGGGGAT
GGGCCACGGGAAGATCCGGCGGGCGCCCGGCTGCTCCTGCGGCCTTGCAGGCTGTGCAGCTGCTGCTCCA
GCTGGTAGACGTCCTCTGTGGCCTGGTTGAGTCGGTCAAACTGGGTGAGCAGGGCCTCGAACACGGCTTG
GAGGCGGGAGGGCTCGGGCTCACACCTTGTCCCCAGCCGGCCCAGGCTCACGCTCAGCCCATCCAGCTGG
CTGGAGGAGGTGGAGGGGTGCGAGGCATCGGAGCCAGCGCTGGGTGGGGGCACATCCGGGGATACCTTGG
AGCCCCTGGAGGAGCGAGAGGGCAGCGGCTCCATCCCTTCAAAGCGGACTTTGTGGCGGAACTCCTTGAC
CTTGTCGAGGCCCATCCAGAGGCGCAGCCTGCGCAGGAACAACTCCACCATCTCGTACATGAATTCCACC
ACACTGGACTAGTGGATCCGAGCTCGGTACCAAGCTTAAGTTTAAACGCTAGAGTCCGGAGGCTGGATCG
GTCCCGGTGTCTTCTATGGAGGTCAAAACAGCGTGGATGGCGTCTCCAGGCGATCTGACGGTTCACTAAA
CGAGCTCGTCGACGATCTCTATCACTGATAGGGAGATCTCTATCACTGATAGGGAGAGCTCTGCTTATAT
AGACCTCCCACCGTACACGCCTACCGCCCATTTGCGTCAATGGGGCGGA
